Addgene plasmid #133667: ZJOM143
Purpose: Integration of VPH1-mTagBFP2 as an additional copy in genome, use auxotrophic marker TRP1(Kluyveromyces lactis). Marker for yeast vacuole.
Depositing lab: Zhiping Xie. Depositing organization: Shanghai Jiao Tong University. Publication: A Validated Set of Fluorescent-Protein-Based Markers for Major Organelles in Yeast (Saccharomyces cerevisiae). Zhu J, Zhang ZT, Tang SW, Zhao BS, Li H, Song JZ, Li D, Xie Z. MBio. 2019 Sep 3;10(5). pii: mBio.01691-19. doi: 10.1128/mBio.01691-19. PubMed 31481383.
Backbone
  Vector backbone: Clhn-mTagBFP2-Trp
  Vector type: Yeast Expression
Growth in bacteria
  Bacterial resistance: Ampicillin, 100 μg/mL
  Growth temperature: 37°C
  Growth strain: DH5alpha
  Copy number: Unknown
Gene/Insert
  Gene/Insert name: p1k-VPH1-mTagBFP2
  Species: S. cerevisiae (budding yeast)
  Insert size (bp): 3500
  Entrez Gene: VPH1 (a.k.a. YOR270C)
  Tag / fusion protein: mTagBFP2 (C terminal on insert)
  Cloning method: Gibson Cloning
Terms and licenses: Academic/Nonprofit Terms; Industry Terms: Not Available to Industry
How to cite: ZJOM143 was a gift from Zhiping Xie (Addgene plasmid # 133667 ; http://n2t.net/addgene:133667 ; RRID:Addgene_133667)
