[The description below was written by a language model from this plasmid's Addgene catalogue record and pLannotate feature annotations shown in this document.]
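Description:
ZJOM143 is a yeast integrating plasmid built on the Clhn-mTagBFP2-Trp backbone and designed to place an additional copy of a fluorescently tagged vacuolar marker into the Saccharomyces cerevisiae genome. In E. coli it is maintained through a high-copy ColE1/pUC-type origin and selected with ampicillin via the β-lactamase gene. No yeast replication origin (2μ or CEN/ARS) is annotated, which fits its stated use as an integrative construct. Small annotated fragments of lacI, rop and bom, together with flanking T7 and SP6 promoters, appear to be remnants of the bacterial cloning backbone rather than functional parts of the payload.

The insert, recorded as p1k-VPH1-mTagBFP2 and assembled by Gibson cloning, encodes VPH1, a V0 subunit found only in vacuolar V-ATPase complexes. It is fused at its C terminus to the blue fluorescent protein mTagBFP2 (annotated as TagBFP) and followed by the ADH1 transcription terminator. No promoter is annotated. However, sequence upstream of the VPH1 coding region includes a fragment of the FSF1 gene, which suggests that native upstream genomic sequence drives expression. The "p1k" in the insert name may refer to this region, though the record does not define the term.

Yeast transformants are selected by tryptophan prototrophy using the Kluyveromyces lactis TRP1 gene. This marker is flanked by two loxP sites in the same orientation, so Cre recombinase could in principle excise it and free it for reuse. The plasmid belongs to a validated set of fluorescent-protein organelle markers and is used to label the vacuole in live-cell imaging of budding yeast.
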