Features (pLannotate 1.2.2; 15 found; start..end, strand, type, name):
    627..3116    +  CDS            VPH1: VPH1_YEAST - Experimental evidence at protein level: Swiss-Prot protein existence level 1. Subunit of the integral membrane V0 complex of vacuolar ATPase essential for assembly and catalytic activity. Is present only in vacuolar V-ATPase complexes. Enzymes containing this subunit have a 4-fold higher ratio of proton transport to ATP hydrolysis than complexes containing the Golgi/endosomal isoform and undergo reversible dissociation of V1 and V0 in response to glucose depletion. V-ATPase is responsible for acidifying a variety of intracellular compartments in eukaryotic cells. From Saccharomyce
   3171..3869    +  CDS            TagBFP: TagBFP is a basic (constitutively fluorescent) blue fluorescent protein published in 2008, derived from Entacmaea quadricolor. It is reported to be a very rapidly-maturing monomer with very low acid sensitivity.
   3893..4080    +  terminator     ADH1 terminator: S. cerevisiae ADH1; transcription terminator for the S. cerevisiae alcohol dehydrogenase 1 (ADH1) gene
   4132..4165    -  protein_bind   loxP: Cre-mediated recombination occurs in the 8-bp core sequence (GCATACAT). Cre recombinase
   4261..4890    -  CDS            TRP1: TRPF_KLULA - Protein inferred from homology: Swiss-Prot protein existence level 3. From Kluyveromyces lactis (strain ATCC 8585 / CBS 2359 / DSM 70799 / NBRC 1267 / NRRL Y-1140 / WM37) (Yeast) (Candida sphaerica).
   5168..5201    -  protein_bind   loxP: Cre-mediated recombination occurs in the 8-bp core sequence (GCATACAT). Cre recombinase
   5255..5273    -  promoter       T7 promoter: promoter for bacteriophage T7 RNA polymerase
   5295..5348    -  CDS            lacI (fragment): lac repressor; lacI; The lac repressor binds to the lac operator to inhibit transcription in E. coli. This inhibition can be relieved by adding lactose or isopropyl-β-D-thiogalactopyranoside (IPTG).
   5531..6119    -  rep_origin     ori: high-copy-number ColE1/pMB1/pBR322/pUC origin of replication
   6290..7150    -  CDS            AmpR: β-lactamase; bla; confers resistance to ampicillin, carbenicillin, and related antibiotics
   7151..7255    -  promoter       AmpR promoter: bla
   7350..7385    +  CDS            rop (fragment): Rop protein, which maintains plasmids at low copy number; rop
   7487..7538    +  misc_feature   bom (fragment): basis of mobility region from pBR322
   7601..7619    +  promoter       SP6 promoter: promoter for bacteriophage SP6 RNA polymerase
   7683..139     +  CDS            FSF1 (fragment) (across the origin): FSF1_YEAST - Experimental evidence at protein level: Swiss-Prot protein existence level 1. Mitochondrial amino-acid transporter that mediates transport of serine into mitochondria. From Saccharomyces cerevisiae (strain ATCC 204508 / S288c) (Baker's yeast).
>Addgene plasmid #133667 | ZJOM143 | addgene full sequence | sequence record 265896 | Addgene NGS Result
GTTCTCAGCTTTGCCATTTGCACTCGGTATCTTCCCTCAAAGACAAGCAATCCATTTAAATAAACTAGAA
CCTGAACTACATGGCAAGAAGGATAAGGATGGGAAGCCAATTGAAAAGGTCTATTTTAACAGAGGTATTT
AGAAGTGAAGAGACAAATTTATATAGTTATAGAATAAATATCAGATAGATAAGAAAAAAAAATTAGTTAA
ACATTAATATATATATATGTGTAGTGACTGACATACGTATGACTGCTAGTAATCCAGTTGCCGAGCTATT
GTTGCAGATTGAAATGTCATCACGTGGACATTATATCATCATTAACGACTAATGCGTCAAAAAAAAAATG
GGCTAAAAAAAAAAAAAGCAAAAAAAAGAAACTCAGATAAGTCGATATGGAAAACCTTTTTTCTTGAGTG
CAACCCTTTTAGAGGTTACAAAACAACAAAAGTCCAAATAAGTCCATAGCTTTTGCCTCTCAATATATCT
ATACTTGCTTAGAGGGCTACCTGTGTGTATTTGCTAGCTTTTACCTTTCTCTATACAACAAGTGAGGGTT
TGAACTTTTAAATCCCTTTTAATTTGAATCAAAAAAAAAACATTTAAAGGTTACACAAGGAAAATAATGG
CAGAGAAGGAGGAAGCGATTTTTCGCTCTGCTGAAATGGCTTTAGTCCAATTCTATATTCCTCAAGAAAT
TTCAAGAGACTCTGCTTACACTTTAGGTCAATTGGGTCTTGTTCAATTCCGTGACTTGAACTCTAAGGTG
CGTGCGTTTCAAAGAACTTTCGTGAACGAAATTAGAAGACTGGATAATGTAGAAAGACAGTATCGTTACT
TTTATTCTCTTTTGAAGAAACACGATATTAAGCTCTACGAAGGAGACACGGACAAATATTTGGACGGCTC
AGGTGAATTGTACGTTCCACCAAGCGGTTCAGTGATAGATGATTATGTCCGGAACGCTTCATATTTGGAA
GAAAGATTGATTCAAATGGAGGATGCAACCGATCAAATTGAAGTCCAGAAAAATGACTTGGAACAGTATC
GCTTTATTTTGCAGTCAGGTGATGAATTTTTCTTGAAGGGTGATAATACCGACAGCACTTCCTATATGGA
TGAAGACATGATCGACGCTAATGGGGAAAACATTGCTGCTGCTATCGGTGCTTCTGTAAACTATGTCACT
GGTGTCATTGCTAGAGACAAAGTTGCCACCTTAGAACAAATTCTTTGGAGAGTATTAAGAGGTAACCTTT
TCTTCAAAACTGTTGAAATTGAACAACCTGTTTATGATGTCAAAACCAGGGAGTATAAACATAAAAATGC
TTTTATCGTATTTTCTCACGGTGATCTGATTATTAAAAGAATCAGAAAGATTGCGGAATCATTGGATGCC
AATCTTTACGATGTTGACTCTTCCAACGAGGGTAGATCACAACAATTGGCCAAGGTCAACAAGAATTTGA
GTGATTTGTACACAGTTTTGAAAACCACTTCTACCACTTTAGAAAGTGAATTATATGCCATTGCCAAAGA
ATTGGACTCTTGGTTCCAAGATGTTACCCGTGAAAAGGCGATTTTTGAAATTTTGAACAAGTCTAACTAT
GATACCAATAGAAAGATTTTGATTGCTGAAGGTTGGATACCAAGAGACGAATTGGCTACTTTGCAAGCTC
GTCTTGGTGAAATGATCGCAAGATTGGGTATTGATGTCCCATCCATTATCCAAGTCCTGGATACAAACCA
CACTCCACCTACCTTCCACAGAACTAACAAGTTTACTGCTGGTTTCCAAAGTATCTGTGACTGTTACGGT
ATTGCTCAGTACAGAGAAATCAATGCTGGTTTACCCACAATTGTCACTTTCCCTTTCATGTTTGCCATCA
TGTTTGGTGATATGGGTCACGGGTTCTTAATGACCTTAGCCGCATTGTCTCTTGTATTGAATGAAAAGAA
AATCAACAAAATGAAAAGAGGCGAAATTTTCGATATGGCCTTCACTGGTAGATACATTATTTTGTTGATG
GGTGTCTTTTCCATGTACACAGGTTTCCTTTACAACGATATCTTCTCTAAAACTATGACTATTTTCAAGT
CTGGTTGGAAATGGCCTGATCATTGGAAAAAAGGTGAGAGTATTACTGCTACATCGGTGGGTACATACCC
TATCGGTTTAGATTGGGCTTGGCATGGAACTGAAAATGCTTTGTTATTTTCTAATTCTTACAAAATGAAA
CTATCAATTTTAATGGGGTTCATCCACATGACCTATTCTTATTTCTTTTCGTTGGCTAACCACCTATACT
TTAACTCTATGATTGATATCATCGGTAACTTTATTCCTGGTTTGCTATTTATGCAAGGTATCTTTGGTTA
TCTTTCCGTTTGTATTGTTTACAAATGGGCTGTTGATTGGGTTAAGGACGGAAAGCCTGCTCCAGGTTTG
TTAAATATGTTGATCAACATGTTTTTATCACCAGGAACTATTGACGATGAATTATACCCTCATCAAGCAA
AGGTCCAAGTGTTTTTGTTGTTGATGGCCTTGGTTTGTATTCCTTGGTTGCTATTGGTGAAGCCATTACA
TTTCAAATTCACTCATAAAAAGAAATCTCACGAACCACTGCCATCGACTGAAGCAGATGCTAGTTCTGAA
GATTTGGAAGCACAACAATTAATTTCCGCGATGGACGCCGATGACGCTGAAGAAGAAGAAGTTGGTTCTG
GATCTCATGGTGAAGACTTTGGTGATATTATGATTCATCAAGTTATTCATACAATTGAATTCTGTTTGAA
TTGTGTTTCGCACACTGCATCCTATTTACGTTTATGGGCCTTATCATTGGCACATGCTCAATTGTCTAGT
GTTTTATGGACAATGACAATTCAAATTGCCTTTGGATTTAGAGGATTTGTGGGTGTGTTTATGACGGTTG
CACTTTTTGCCATGTGGTTCGCACTAACATGTGCAGTTCTTGTTTTGATGGAAGGTACATCTGCCATGCT
TCATTCCTTACGTTTGCACTGGGTTGAATCTATGTCCAAGTTTTTCGTGGGTGAAGGTTTACCATACGAA
CCATTCGCATTTGAGTATAAAGACATGGAAGTCGCTGTTGCTAGTGCAAGCTCTTCCGCTTCAAGCCTTT
CTCTTGAAGTTGCTGAAGAAATGAGCGAACTGATCAAAGAGAACATGCACATGAAGCTGTACATGGAAGG
CACCGTTGACAACCACCACTTTAAGTGCACCTCTGAGGGTGAGGGTAAGCCCTACGAAGGCACCCAAACC
ATGCGTATCAAAGTTGTGGAGGGCGGTCCACTGCCATTCGCTTTTGACATTCTGGCCACCAGCTTCCTGT
ACGGTTCCAAAACCTTCATTAACCATACTCAGGGCATTCCTGATTTCTTCAAACAGAGCTTTCCGGAAGG
TTTCACCTGGGAGCGTGTCACCACGTATGAAGATGGTGGTGTGTTGACCGCCACCCAAGATACCTCCCTG
CAAGATGGCTGTCTGATCTATAACGTGAAAATTCGTGGCGTCAACTTTACTAGCAATGGTCCCGTGATGC
AGAAGAAAACCCTGGGTTGGGAGGCCTTTACAGAAACCCTGTATCCTGCCGATGGTGGCCTGGAGGGCCG
TAACGACATGGCACTGAAGCTGGTTGGTGGCAGCCATTTGATCGCAAATGCCAAGACCACTTACAGAAGC
AAGAAACCCGCAAAAAATCTGAAGATGCCGGGTGTTTACTATGTCGACTACCGTCTGGAAAGAATTAAAG
AAGCAAATAATGAGACTTACGTGGAGCAGCACGAGGTTGCAGTCGCGAGATATTGCGACTTGCCTAGCAA
GCTGGGTCATAAACTGAATTGAGGCGCGCCACTTCTAAATAAGCGAATTTCTTATGATTTATGATTTTTA
TTATTAAATAAGTTATAAAAAAAATAAGTGTATACAAATTTTAAAGTGACTCTTAGGTTTTAAAACGAAA
ATTCTTATTCTTGAGTAACTCTTTCCTGTAGGTCAGGTTGCTTTCTCAGGTATAGTATGAGGTCGCTCTT
ATTGACCACACCTCTACCGGCAGATCCGCTAGGGATAACAGGGTAATATCTGCAGGTCGACAACCCTTAA
TATAACTTCGTATAATGTATGCTATACGAAGTTATTAGGTCTAGAGCGGCCGCGGAACGATCATTCACTA
TATATATATCAATTTATATATACGTATGTGTAATTGAAGAAAGATACGTTTTTTCCTCTATTGAGAGGCC
TGCTGGATGAATAGCTTTACCTTTTCTAAATCCTTGATACCATCAGTCTCTACTCCTCCACTTACATCGA
CACCGATCGCATTTGGTAACATATTAATGGCAACAGAAACGTTATCAGGATTCAATCCACCAGCGATAAT
GAATTTTATCTCGGGATGACTTGCAGACCAACTGGAAATTGCACTCCAATTCAATTTCTCACCAGTGCCA
CCTTCACCAGAATCGAACAACGTCAGCACATTGTCTACGTGTTCATACAGGTCCAGTAGTAATTCACAAT
CCTGTGGGAACTGGAACCTCTTAATGATTGGAATTGAAGATGGGATCAAAGATCTGTATTCTTTAATATC
TTCATCTCCATGTAATTGTATCACATCTAGATTATATTCGTGGTACAGTTGAAGGACATCATCAACGGAC
TGATTTCTAAACACCCCGACTAGTTTAGTACCTTTCACGTTCTCTTGTTGGTGAACTGCAGTTGAAATAC
CTTTCGCAACAGATGAGTCAATGGTTCTTTTCCTACCGGGAACACAAATGATACCTAAGTAATCAGCACC
ATCATCCACAGCAGTCTTTGCAGCTTCAACGGTTTGCAAACCACACACTTTAACGAGCATCACAGTAGAT
TTCGCAAGAGGGTAGCTCGCTCAGAGTACCCAAGTAAATGATTAGTAAACTGATGTTTGATAGTTCAATT
TTTCAATGAAATAACCTTATATTAAAATTGATATTACTATTATACAAAAATAAAGAATAAAGGATTTGAG
TTTATACATAAAATACCATTATTATTTGTTCAGTGAGAGATACTGGGGTATATGGGATGTGTGTAGTGAT
ACCATGCAATCATGTATCAAACATGGGCCCGGTACCGAGCTCTCGAGAACCCTTAATATAACTTCGTATA
ATGTATGCTATACGAAGTTATTAGGTGATATCAGATCCACTAGTGGCCTATGCGGCCGCGGATCTGCCGG
TCTCCCTATAGTGAGTCGTATTAATTTCGATAAGCCAGGTTAACCTGCATTAATGAATCGGCCAACGCGC
GGGGAGAGGCGGTTTGCGTATTGGGCGCTCTTCCGCTTCCTCGCTCACTGACTCGCTGCGCTCGGTCGTT
CGGCTGCGGCGAGCGGTATCAGCTCACTCAAAGGCGGTAATACGGTTATCCACAGAATCAGGGGATAACG
CAGGAAAGAACATGTGAGCAAAAGGCCAGCAAAAGGCCAGGAACCGTAAAAAGGCCGCGTTGCTGGCGTT
TTTCCATAGGCTCCGCCCCCCTGACGAGCATCACAAAAATCGACGCTCAAGTCAGAGGTGGCGAAACCCG
ACAGGACTATAAAGATACCAGGCGTTTCCCCCTGGAAGCTCCCTCGTGCGCTCTCCTGTTCCGACCCTGC
CGCTTACCGGATACCTGTCCGCCTTTCTCCCTTCGGGAAGCGTGGCGCTTTCTCATAGCTCACGCTGTAG
GTATCTCAGTTCGGTGTAGGTCGTTCGCTCCAAGCTGGGCTGTGTGCACGAACCCCCCGTTCAGCCCGAC
CGCTGCGCCTTATCCGGTAACTATCGTCTTGAGTCCAACCCGGTAAGACACGACTTATCGCCACTGGCAG
CAGCCACTGGTAACAGGATTAGCAGAGCGAGGTATGTAGGCGGTGCTACAGAGTTCTTGAAGTGGTGGCC
TAACTACGGCTACACTAGAAGAACAGTATTTGGTATCTGCGCTCTGCTGAAGCCAGTTACCTTCGGAAAA
AGAGTTGGTAGCTCTTGATCCGGCAAACAAACCACCGCTGGTAGCGGTGGTTTTTTTGTTTGCAAGCAGC
AGATTACGCGCAGAAAAAAAGGATCTCAAGAAGATCCTTTGATCTTTTCTACGGGGTCTGACGCTCAGTG
GAACGAAAACTCACGTTAAGGGATTTTGGTCATGAGATTATCAAAAAGGATCTTCACCTAGATCCTTTTA
AATTAAAAATGAAGTTTTAAATCAATCTAAAGTATATATGAGTAAACTTGGTCTGACAGTTACCAATGCT
TAATCAGTGAGGCACCTATCTCAGCGATCTGTCTATTTCGTTCATCCATAGTTGCCTGACTCCCCGTCGT
GTAGATAACTACGATACGGGAGGGCTTACCATCTGGCCCCAGTGCTGCAATGATACCGCGAGACCCACGC
TCACCGGCTCCAGATTTATCAGCAATAAACCAGCCAGCCGGAAGGGCCGAGCGCAGAAGTGGTCCTGCAA
CTTTATCCGCCTCCATCCAGTCTATTAATTGTTGCCGGGAAGCTAGAGTAAGTAGTTCGCCAGTTAATAG
TTTGCGCAACGTTGTTGCCATTGCTACAGGCATCGTGGTGTCACGCTCGTCGTTTGGTATGGCTTCATTC
AGCTCCGGTTCCCAACGATCAAGGCGAGTTACATGATCCCCCATGTTGTGCAAAAAAGCGGTTAGCTCCT
TCGGTCCTCCGATCGTTGTCAGAAGTAAGTTGGCCGCAGTGTTATCACTCATGGTTATGGCAGCACTGCA
TAATTCTCTTACTGTCATGCCATCCGTAAGATGCTTTTCTGTGACTGGTGAGTACTCAACCAAGTCATTC
TGAGAATAGTGTATGCGGCGACCGAGTTGCTCTTGCCCGGCGTCAATACGGGATAATACCGCGCCACATA
GCAGAACTTTAAAAGTGCTCATCATTGGAAAACGTTCTTCGGGGCGAAAACTCTCAAGGATCTTACCGCT
GTTGAGATCCAGTTCGATGTAACCCACTCGTGCACCCAACTGATCTTCAGCATCTTTTACTTTCACCAGC
GTTTCTGGGTGAGCAAAAACAGGAAGGCAAAATGCCGCAAAAAAGGGAATAAGGGCGACACGGAAATGTT
GAATACTCATACTCTTCCTTTTTCAATATTATTGAAGCATTTATCAGGGTTATTGTCTCATGAGCGGATA
CATATTTGAATGTATTTAGAAAAATAAACAAATAGGGGTTCCGCGCACATTTCCCCGAAAAGTGCCACCT
GACGTCTAAGAAACCATTATTATCATGACATTAACCTATAAAAATAGGCGTATCACGAGGCCCTTTCGTC
TCGCGCGTTTCGGTGATGACGGTGAAAACCTCTGACACATGCAGCTCCCGGAGACGGTCACAGCTTGTCT
GTAAGCGGATGCCGGGAGCAGACAAGCCCGTCAGGGCGCGTCAGCGGGTGTTGGCGGGTGTCGGGGCTGG
CTTAACTATGCGGCATCAGAGCAGATTGTACTGAGAGTGCACCATATGGACATATTGTCGTTAGAACGCG
GCTACAATTAATACATAACCTTATGTATCATACACATACGATTTAGGTGACACTATAGAACGCGGCCGCC
AGCTGAAGCTTCGTACGCTGCAGGTCGTGGGATTCCTGGGTTAATTAACATCGCTAGCTGTGGTGTTGCG
TTAGGTCTAAATAACCTAGTTCCCAGGTTGAAAAACATTTCTCCACATTCAAAGTTGATCTTGGGCCGTT
TGGTGCCATTTGCCGCCGTGGTCAGTGCCGGTATTGTCAACGTCTTCCTAATGAGAGGCAACGAAATTAG
AAAGGGTATTTCTGTGTTTGACTCTAACGGTGACGAAGTCGGAAAGTCCAAGAAGGCTGCCTTCATGGCA
GTTGGTGAAACTGCATTAAGTAGAGTGATTAACGCCACTCCAACTATGGTCATCCCACCTTTGATTTTGG
TTAGACTACAACGCGGTGTCCTCAAAGGTAAGTCTCTCGGTGTGCAAACTTTGGCCAATTTGGGGTTGAT
CTCAGTCACAAT
